Addgene plasmid #76425: KSR2 gRNA (BRDN0001147424)
Purpose: 3rd generation lentiviral gRNA plasmid targeting human KSR2
Depositing lab: John Doench & David Root. Depositing organization: Broad Institute. Publication: Optimized sgRNA design to maximize activity and minimize off-target effects of CRISPR-Cas9. Doench JG, Fusi N, Sullender M, Hegde M, Vaimberg EW, Donovan KF, Smith I, Tothova Z, Wilen C, Orchard R, Virgin HW, Listgarten J, Root DE. Nat Biotechnol. 2016 Jan 18. doi: 10.1038/nbt.3437. PubMed 26780180.
Backbone
  Vector backbone: lentiGuide-Puro
  Backbone manufacturer: Zhang Lab (Addgene plasmid # 52963)
  Vector type: Mammalian Expression, Lentiviral, CRISPR
  Selectable markers: Puromycin
Growth in bacteria
  Bacterial resistance: Ampicillin, 100 μg/mL
  Growth temperature: 37°C
  Growth strain: DH5alpha
  Copy number: High Copy
Gene/Insert
  Gene/Insert name: KSR2 (alt names: KSR2; NM_173598.4)
  gRNA/shRNA sequence: CCACGTGGACAGGCTTACCG
  Species: H. sapiens (human)
  Entrez Gene: KSR2
  Promoter: hU6
  Cloning method: Unknown
  Sequencing primers: 5′ U6-F; 3′ pS2-R
Terms and licenses: Academic/Nonprofit Terms; Industry Terms: Not Available to Industry
Depositor comments: The gRNA was designed to target the following Genbank reference sequence(s): NM_173598.4. Note that this plasmid does NOT contain Cas9. It should be used in conjunction with lentiCas9-Blast (Addgene #52962) or otherwise with cell lines already expressing Cas9. Browse the full kinome gRNA library at http://www.addgene.org/pooled-library/broadgpp-human-kinome/ or visit http://www.broadinstitute.org/rnai/public/ for detailed protocols and information.
How to cite: KSR2 gRNA (BRDN0001147424) was a gift from John Doench & David Root (Addgene plasmid # 76425 ; http://n2t.net/addgene:76425 ; RRID:Addgene_76425)
