[The description below was written by a language model from this plasmid's Addgene catalogue record and pLannotate feature annotations shown in this document.]
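Description:
KSR2 gRNA (BRDN0001147424) is a third-generation lentiviral guide RNA plasmid built on the lentiGuide-Puro backbone and designed to direct Streptococcus pyogenes Cas9 to the human KSR2 gene (kinase suppressor of Ras 2). It belongs to a human kinome-targeting gRNA collection. It is propagated in E. coli as a high-copy plasmid through a ColE1/pUC-type origin with ampicillin resistance (β-lactamase). The annotated 8.3 kb sequence also carries an f1 origin, an SV40 origin and poly(A) signal, and leftover lac/T7/T3 cloning-vector elements in the bacterial backbone.

The lentiviral transfer cassette begins with an RSV promoter fused to a truncated HIV-1 5' LTR, which makes genomic RNA production Tat-independent. This is followed by the Ψ packaging signal with a gag fragment, the Rev response element for nuclear export of the unspliced genome, and a cPPT/CTS. It ends in a ΔU3 self-inactivating 3' LTR. Within this unit, a human U6 RNA polymerase III promoter drives the KSR2-specific spacer, which sits in the short gap between the promoter and the annotated SpCas9 gRNA scaffold. A separate EF-1α promoter, comprising the core promoter and intron A, expresses puromycin N-acetyltransferase for selection of transduced mammalian cells, with a WPRE downstream to enhance transcript expression.

The plasmid does not encode Cas9, so it is meant to be used with a separate Cas9 lentiviral vector or in cells that already express Cas9. Its typical use is CRISPR knockout of KSR2 in human cells after lentiviral packaging, transduction and puromycin selection.
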