Features (pLannotate 1.2.2; 29 found; start..end, strand, type, name):
     14..80      +  CDS            small t antigen (fragment): SV40 (simian virus 40) small t antigen
    106..317     +  promoter       EF-1α core promoter: core promoter for human elongation factor EF-1α
    318..1256    +  intron         EF-1α intron A: intron upstream of the start codon of human EF-1α
   1278..1877    +  CDS            PuroR (fragment): puromycin N-acetyltransferase; pac from Streptomyces; confers resistance to puromycin
   1893..2481    +  misc_feature   WPRE: woodchuck hepatitis virus posttranscriptional regulatory element
   2532..2551    +  misc_feature   cPPT/CTS (fragment): central polypurine tract and central termination sequence of HIV-1
   2553..2786    +  LTR            3' LTR (ΔU3): self-inactivating 3' long terminal repeat (LTR) from HIV-1
   2864..2985    +  polyA_signal   SV40 poly(A) signal: SV40 polyadenylation signal
   3025..3160    +  rep_origin     SV40 ori: SV40 origin of replication
   3181..3199    -  promoter       T7 promoter: promoter for bacteriophage T7 RNA polymerase
   3207..3362    +  CDS            lacZα (fragment): LacZα fragment of β-galactosidase; lacZ fragment
   3367..3795    +  rep_origin     f1 ori (sequence partly withheld): f1 bacteriophage origin of replication; arrow indicates direction of (+) strand synthesis
   3848..3952    +  promoter       AmpR promoter: bla
   3953..4813    +  CDS            AmpR: β-lactamase; bla; confers resistance to ampicillin, carbenicillin, and related antibiotics
   4984..5572    +  rep_origin     ori: high-copy-number ColE1/pMB1/pBR322/pUC origin of replication
   5755..5847    +  CDS            lacI (fragment): lac repressor; lacI; The lac repressor binds to the lac operator to inhibit transcription in E. coli. This inhibition can be relieved by adding lactose or isopropyl-β-D-thiogalactopyranoside (IPTG).
   5860..5881    +  protein_bind   CAP binding site: CAP binding activates transcription in the presence of cAMP. E. coli catabolite activator protein
   5896..5926    +  promoter       lac promoter: promoter for the E. coli lac operon
   5934..5950    +  protein_bind   lac operator: The lac repressor binds to the lac operator to inhibit transcription in E. coli. This inhibition can be relieved by adding lactose or isopropyl-β-D-thiogalactopyranoside (IPTG). lac repressor encoded by lacI
   5995..6013    +  promoter       T3 promoter: promoter for bacteriophage T3 RNA polymerase
   6041..6267    +  promoter       RSV promoter: Rous sarcoma virus enhancer/promoter
   6268..6448    +  LTR            5' LTR (truncated): truncated 5' long terminal repeat (LTR) from HIV-1
   6495..6620    +  misc_feature   HIV-1 Ψ: packaging signal of human immunodeficiency virus type 1
   6604..6967    +  CDS            HIV-1 gag (fragment): gag protein from human immunodeficiency virus 1; gag
   7113..7346    +  misc_feature   RRE: The Rev response element (RRE) of HIV-1 allows for Rev-dependent mRNA export from the nucleus to the cytoplasm.
   7723..7749    +  CDS            Rev (fragment): human immunodeficiency virus 1 (HIV-1) Rev protein; rev; enhances nuclear export of unspliced and incompletely spliced viral mRNAs
   7753..7993    +  promoter       U6 promoter: RNA polymerase III promoter for human U6 snRNA
   8023..8098    +  misc_RNA       gRNA scaffold: guide RNA scaffold for the Streptococcus pyogenes CRISPR/Cas9 system
   8154..8271    +  misc_feature   cPPT/CTS: central polypurine tract and central termination sequence of HIV-1
>Addgene plasmid #76425 | KSR2 gRNA (BRDN0001147424) | addgene full sequence | sequence record 185814 | Addgene Assembled Sequence
CCCGGGTGCAAAGATGGATAAAGTTTTAAACAGAGAGGAATCTTTGCAGCTAATGGACCTTCTAGGTCTT
GAAAGGAGTGGGAATTGGCTCCGGTGCCCGTCAGTGGGCAGAGCGCACATCGCCCACAGTCCCCGAGAAG
TTGGGGGGAGGGGTCGGCAATTGATCCGGTGCCTAGAGAAGGTGGCGCGGGGTAAACTGGGAAAGTGATG
TCGTGTACTGGCTCCGCCTTTTTCCCGAGGGTGGGGGAGAACCGTATATAAGTGCAGTAGTCGCCGTGAA
CGTTCTTTTTCGCAACGGGTTTGCCGCCAGAACACAGGTAAGTGCCGTGTGTGGTTCCCGCGGGCCTGGC
CTCTTTACGGGTTATGGCCCTTGCGTGCCTTGAATTACTTCCACCTGGCTGCAGTACGTGATTCTTGATC
CCGAGCTTCGGGTTGGAAGTGGGTGGGAGAGTTCGAGGCCTTGCGCTTAAGGAGCCCCTTCGCCTCGTGC
TTGAGTTGAGGCCTGGCCTGGGCGCTGGGGCCGCCGCGTGCGAATCTGGTGGCACCTTCGCGCCTGTCTC
GCTGCTTTCGATAAGTCTCTAGCCATTTAAAATTTTTGATGACCTGCTGCGACGCTTTTTTTCTGGCAAG
ATAGTCTTGTAAATGCGGGCCAAGATCTGCACACTGGTATTTCGGTTTTTGGGGCCGCGGGCGGCGACGG
GGCCCGTGCGTCCCAGCGCACATGTTCGGCGAGGCGGGGCCTGCGAGCGCGGCCACCGAGAATCGGACGG
GGGTAGTCTCAAGCTGGCCGGCCTGCTCTGGTGCCTGGCCTCGCGCCGCCGTGTATCGCCCCGCCCTGGG
CGGCAAGGCTGGCCCGGTCGGCACCAGTTGCGTGAGCGGAAAGATGGCCGCTTCCCGGCCCTGCTGCAGG
GAGCTCAAAATGGAGGACGCGGCGCTCGGGAGAGCGGGCGGGTGAGTCACCCACACAAAGGAAAAGGGCC
TTTCCGTCCTCAGCCGTCGCTTCATGTGACTCCACGGAGTACCGGGCGCCGTCCAGGCACCTCGATTAGT
TCTCGAGCTTTTGGAGTACGTCGTCTTTAGGTTGGGGGGAGGGGTTTTATGCGATGGAGTTTCCCCACAC
TGAGTGGGTGGAGACTGAAGTTAGGCCAGCTTGGCACTTGATGTAATTCTCCTTGGAATTTGCCCTTTTT
GAGTTTGGATCTTGGTTCATTCTCAAGCCTCAGACAGTGGTTCAAAGTTTTTTTCTTCCATTTCAGGTGT
CGTGACGTACGGCCACCATGACCGAGTACAAGCCCACGGTGCGCCTCGCCACCCGCGACGACGTCCCCAG
GGCCGTACGCACCCTCGCCGCCGCGTTCGCCGACTACCCCGCCACGCGCCACACCGTCGATCCGGACCGC
CACATCGAGCGGGTCACCGAGCTGCAAGAACTCTTCCTCACGCGCGTCGGGCTCGACATCGGCAAGGTGT
GGGTCGCGGACGACGGCGCCGCCGTGGCGGTCTGGACCACGCCGGAGAGCGTCGAAGCGGGGGCGGTGTT
CGCCGAGATCGGCCCGCGCATGGCCGAGTTGAGCGGTTCCCGGCTGGCCGCGCAGCAACAGATGGAAGGC
CTCCTGGCGCCGCACCGGCCCAAGGAGCCCGCGTGGTTCCTGGCCACCGTCGGAGTCTCGCCCGACCACC
AGGGCAAGGGTCTGGGCAGCGCCGTCGTGCTCCCCGGAGTGGAGGCGGCCGAGCGCGCCGGGGTGCCCGC
CTTCCTGGAGACCTCCGCGCCCCGCAACCTCCCCTTCTACGAGCGGCTCGGCTTCACCGTCACCGCCGAC
GTCGAGGTGCCCGAAGGACCGCGCACCTGGTGCATGACCCGCAAGCCCGGTGCCTGAACGCGTTAAGTCG
ACAATCAACCTCTGGATTACAAAATTTGTGAAAGATTGACTGGTATTCTTAACTATGTTGCTCCTTTTAC
GCTATGTGGATACGCTGCTTTAATGCCTTTGTATCATGCTATTGCTTCCCGTATGGCTTTCATTTTCTCC
TCCTTGTATAAATCCTGGTTGCTGTCTCTTTATGAGGAGTTGTGGCCCGTTGTCAGGCAACGTGGCGTGG
TGTGCACTGTGTTTGCTGACGCAACCCCCACTGGTTGGGGCATTGCCACCACCTGTCAGCTCCTTTCCGG
GACTTTCGCTTTCCCCCTCCCTATTGCCACGGCGGAACTCATCGCCGCCTGCCTTGCCCGCTGCTGGACA
GGGGCTCGGCTGTTGGGCACTGACAATTCCGTGGTGTTGTCGGGGAAATCATCGTCCTTTCCTTGGCTGC
TCGCCTGTGTTGCCACCTGGATTCTGCGCGGGACGTCCTTCTGCTACGTCCCTTCGGCCCTCAATCCAGC
GGACCTTCCTTCCCGCGGCCTGCTGCCGGCTCTGCGGCCTCTTCCGCGTCTTCGCCTTCGCCCTCAGACG
AGTCGGATCTCCCTTTGGGCCGCCTCCCCGCGTCGACTTTAAGACCAATGACTTACAAGGCAGCTGTAGA
TCTTAGCCACTTTTTAAAAGAAAAGGGGGGACTGGAAGGGCTAATTCACTCCCAACGAAGACAAGATCTG
CTTTTTGCTTGTACTGGGTCTCTCTGGTTAGACCAGATCTGAGCCTGGGAGCTCTCTGGCTAACTAGGGA
ACCCACTGCTTAAGCCTCAATAAAGCTTGCCTTGAGTGCTTCAAGTAGTGTGTGCCCGTCTGTTGTGTGA
CTCTGGTAACTAGAGATCCCTCAGACCCTTTTAGTCAGTGTGGAAAATCTCTAGCAGTACGTATAGTAGT
TCATGTCATCTTATTATTCAGTATTTATAACTTGCAAAGAAATGAATATCAGAGAGTGAGAGGAACTTGT
TTATTGCAGCTTATAATGGTTACAAATAAAGCAATAGCATCACAAATTTCACAAATAAAGCATTTTTTTC
ACTGCATTCTAGTTGTGGTTTGTCCAAACTCATCAATGTATCTTATCATGTCTGGCTCTAGCTATCCCGC
CCCTAACTCCGCCCATCCCGCCCCTAACTCCGCCCAGTTCCGCCCATTCTCCGCCCCATGGCTGACTAAT
TTTTTTTATTTATGCAGAGGCCGAGGCCGCCTCGGCCTCTGAGCTATTCCAGAAGTAGTGAGGAGGCTTT
TTTGGAGGCCTAGGGACGTACCCAATTCGCCCTATAGTGAGTCGTATTACGCGCGCTCACTGGCCGTCGT
TTTACAACGTCGTGACTGGGAAAACCCTGGCGTTACCCAACTTAATCGCCTTGCAGCACATCCCCCTTTC
GCCAGCTGGCGTAATAGCGAAGAGGCCCGCACCGATCGCCCTTCCCAACAGTTGCGCAGCCTGAATGGCG
AATGGG
[124 nt withheld, positions 3367-3490]
C
[91 nt withheld, positions 3492-3582]
A
[49 nt withheld, positions 3584-3632]
CCTTTGACGTTGGAGTCCACGTTCTTT
[37 nt withheld, positions 3660-3696]
ACCCTATCTCGGTCTATTCTTTTGATTTATAAGGGATTTTGCCGATTTCGGCCTATTGGTTAAAAAATGA
GCTGATTTAACAAAAATTTAACGCGAATTTTAACAAAATATTAACGCTTACAATTTAGGTGGCACTTTTC
GGGGAAATGTGCGCGGAACCCCTATTTGTTTATTTTTCTAAATACATTCAAATATGTATCCGCTCATGAG
ACAATAACCCTGATAAATGCTTCAATAATATTGAAAAAGGAAGAGTATGAGTATTCAACATTTCCGTGTC
GCCCTTATTCCCTTTTTTGCGGCATTTTGCCTTCCTGTTTTTGCTCACCCAGAAACGCTGGTGAAAGTAA
AAGATGCTGAAGATCAGTTGGGTGCACGAGTGGGTTACATCGAACTGGATCTCAACAGCGGTAAGATCCT
TGAGAGTTTTCGCCCCGAAGAACGTTTTCCAATGATGAGCACTTTTAAAGTTCTGCTATGTGGCGCGGTA
TTATCCCGTATTGACGCCGGGCAAGAGCAACTCGGTCGCCGCATACACTATTCTCAGAATGACTTGGTTG
AGTACTCACCAGTCACAGAAAAGCATCTTACGGATGGCATGACAGTAAGAGAATTATGCAGTGCTGCCAT
AACCATGAGTGATAACACTGCGGCCAACTTACTTCTGACAACGATCGGAGGACCGAAGGAGCTAACCGCT
TTTTTGCACAACATGGGGGATCATGTAACTCGCCTTGATCGTTGGGAACCGGAGCTGAATGAAGCCATAC
CAAACGACGAGCGTGACACCACGATGCCTGTAGCAATGGCAACAACGTTGCGCAAACTATTAACTGGCGA
ACTACTTACTCTAGCTTCCCGGCAACAATTAATAGACTGGATGGAGGCGGATAAAGTTGCAGGACCACTT
CTGCGCTCGGCCCTTCCGGCTGGCTGGTTTATTGCTGATAAATCTGGAGCCGGTGAGCGTGGGTCTCGCG
GTATCATTGCAGCACTGGGGCCAGATGGTAAGCCCTCCCGTATCGTAGTTATCTACACGACGGGGAGTCA
GGCAACTATGGATGAACGAAATAGACAGATCGCTGAGATAGGTGCCTCACTGATTAAGCATTGGTAACTG
TCAGACCAAGTTTACTCATATATACTTTAGATTGATTTAAAACTTCATTTTTAATTTAAAAGGATCTAGG
TGAAGATCCTTTTTGATAATCTCATGACCAAAATCCCTTAACGTGAGTTTTCGTTCCACTGAGCGTCAGA
CCCCGTAGAAAAGATCAAAGGATCTTCTTGAGATCCTTTTTTTCTGCGCGTAATCTGCTGCTTGCAAACA
AAAAAACCACCGCTACCAGCGGTGGTTTGTTTGCCGGATCAAGAGCTACCAACTCTTTTTCCGAAGGTAA
CTGGCTTCAGCAGAGCGCAGATACCAAATACTGTTCTTCTAGTGTAGCCGTAGTTAGGCCACCACTTCAA
GAACTCTGTAGCACCGCCTACATACCTCGCTCTGCTAATCCTGTTACCAGTGGCTGCTGCCAGTGGCGAT
AAGTCGTGTCTTACCGGGTTGGACTCAAGACGATAGTTACCGGATAAGGCGCAGCGGTCGGGCTGAACGG
GGGGTTCGTGCACACAGCCCAGCTTGGAGCGAACGACCTACACCGAACTGAGATACCTACAGCGTGAGCT
ATGAGAAAGCGCCACGCTTCCCGAAGGGAGAAAGGCGGACAGGTATCCGGTAAGCGGCAGGGTCGGAACA
GGAGAGCGCACGAGGGAGCTTCCAGGGGGAAACGCCTGGTATCTTTATAGTCCTGTCGGGTTTCGCCACC
TCTGACTTGAGCGTCGATTTTTGTGATGCTCGTCAGGGGGGCGGAGCCTATGGAAAAACGCCAGCAACGC
GGCCTTTTTACGGTTCCTGGCCTTTTGCTGGCCTTTTGCTCACATGTTCTTTCCTGCGTTATCCCCTGAT
TCTGTGGATAACCGTATTACCGCCTTTGAGTGAGCTGATACCGCTCGCCGCAGCCGAACGACCGAGCGCA
GCGAGTCAGTGAGCGAGGAAGCGGAAGAGCGCCCAATACGCAAACCGCCTCTCCCCGCGCGTTGGCCGAT
TCATTAATGCAGCTGGCACGACAGGTTTCCCGACTGGAAAGCGGGCAGTGAGCGCAACGCAATTAATGTG
AGTTAGCTCACTCATTAGGCACCCCAGGCTTTACACTTTATGCTTCCGGCTCGTATGTTGTGTGGAATTG
TGAGCGGATAACAATTTCACACAGGAAACAGCTATGACCATGATTACGCCAAGCGCGCAATTAACCCTCA
CTAAAGGGAACAAAAGCTGGAGCTGCAAGCTTAATGTAGTCTTATGCAATACTCTTGTAGTCTTGCAACA
TGGTAACGATGAGTTAGCAACATGCCTTACAAGGAGAGAAAAAGCACCGTGCATGCCGATTGGTGGAAGT
AAGGTGGTACGATCGTGCCTTATTAGGAAGGCAACAGACGGGTCTGACATGGATTGGACGAACCACTGAA
TTGCCGCATTGCAGAGATATTGTATTTAAGTGCCTAGCTCGATACATAAACGGGTCTCTCTGGTTAGACC
AGATCTGAGCCTGGGAGCTCTCTGGCTAACTAGGGAACCCACTGCTTAAGCCTCAATAAAGCTTGCCTTG
AGTGCTTCAAGTAGTGTGTGCCCGTCTGTTGTGTGACTCTGGTAACTAGAGATCCCTCAGACCCTTTTAG
TCAGTGTGGAAAATCTCTAGCAGTGGCGCCCGAACAGGGACTTGAAAGCGAAAGGGAAACCAGAGGAGCT
CTCTCGACGCAGGACTCGGCTTGCTGAAGCGCGCACGGCAAGAGGCGAGGGGCGGCGACTGGTGAGTACG
CCAAAAATTTTGACTAGCGGAGGCTAGAAGGAGAGAGATGGGTGCGAGAGCGTCAGTATTAAGCGGGGGA
GAATTAGATCGCGATGGGAAAAAATTCGGTTAAGGCCAGGGGGAAAGAAAAAATATAAATTAAAACATAT
AGTATGGGCAAGCAGGGAGCTAGAACGATTCGCAGTTAATCCTGGCCTGTTAGAAACATCAGAAGGCTGT
AGACAAATACTGGGACAGCTACAACCATCCCTTCAGACAGGATCAGAAGAACTTAGATCATTATATAATA
CAGTAGCAACCCTCTATTGTGTGCATCAAAGGATAGAGATAAAAGACACCAAGGAAGCTTTAGACAAGAT
AGAGGAAGAGCAAAACAAAAGTAAGACCACCGCACAGCAAGCGGCCGCTGATCTTCAGACCTGGAGGAGG
AGATATGAGGGACAATTGGAGAAGTGAATTATATAAATATAAAGTAGTAAAAATTGAACCATTAGGAGTA
GCACCCACCAAGGCAAAGAGAAGAGTGGTGCAGAGAGAAAAAAGAGCAGTGGGAATAGGAGCTTTGTTCC
TTGGGTTCTTGGGAGCAGCAGGAAGCACTATGGGCGCAGCGTCAATGACGCTGACGGTACAGGCCAGACA
ATTATTGTCTGGTATAGTGCAGCAGCAGAACAATTTGCTGAGGGCTATTGAGGCGCAACAGCATCTGTTG
CAACTCACAGTCTGGGGCATCAAGCAGCTCCAGGCAAGAATCCTGGCTGTGGAAAGATACCTAAAGGATC
AACAGCTCCTGGGGATTTGGGGTTGCTCTGGAAAACTCATTTGCACCACTGCTGTGCCTTGGAATGCTAG
TTGGAGTAATAAATCTCTGGAACAGATTTGGAATCACACGACCTGGATGGAGTGGGACAGAGAAATTAAC
AATTACACAAGCTTAATACACTCCTTAATTGAAGAATCGCAAAACCAGCAAGAAAAGAATGAACAAGAAT
TATTGGAATTAGATAAATGGGCAAGTTTGTGGAATTGGTTTAACATAACAAATTGGCTGTGGTATATAAA
ATTATTCATAATGATAGTAGGAGGCTTGGTAGGTTTAAGAATAGTTTTTGCTGTACTTTCTATAGTGAAT
AGAGTTAGGCAGGGATATTCACCATTATCGTTTCAGACCCACCTCCCAACCCCGAGGGGACCCAGAGAGG
GCCTATTTCCCATGATTCCTTCATATTTGCATATACGATACAAGGCTGTTAGAGAGATAATTAGAATTAA
TTTGACTGTAAACACAAAGATATTAGTACAAAATACGTGACGTAGAAAGTAATAATTTCTTGGGTAGTTT
GCAGTTTTAAAATTATGTTTTAAAATGGACTATCATATGCTTACCGTAACTTGAAAGTATTTCGATTTCT
TGGCTTTATATATCTTGTGGAAAGGACGAAACACCGCCACGTGGACAGGCTTACCGGTTTTAGAGCTAGA
AATAGCAAGTTAAAATAAGGCTAGTCCGTTATCAACTTGAAAAAGTGGCACCGAGTCGGTGCTTTTTTAA
GCTTGGCGTAACTAGATCTTGAGACAAATGGCAGTATTCATCCACAATTTTAAAAGAAAAGGGGGGATTG
GGGGGTACAGTGCAGGGGAAAGAATAGTAGACATAATAGCAACAGACATACAAACTAAAGAATTACAAAA
ACAAATTACAAAAATTCAAAATTTTCGGGTTTATTACAGGGACAGCAGAGATCCACTTTGGCGCCGGCTC
GAGGGGG
