>Addgene plasmid #76425 | KSR2 gRNA (BRDN0001147424) | depositor partial sequence | sequence record 143885 | Target Sequence
CCACGTGGACAGGCTTACCG
