>Addgene plasmid #76425 | KSR2 gRNA (BRDN0001147424) | addgene partial sequence | sequence record 185813 | hU6-F
AGAAAGTAATAATTTCTTGGGTAGTTTGCAGTTTTAAAATTATGTTTTAAAATGGACTATCATATGCTTA
CCGTAACTTGAAAGTATTTCGATTTCTTGGCTTTATATATCTTGTGGAAAGGACGAAACACCGCCACGTG
GACAGGCTTACCGTTTTAGAGCTAGAAATAGCAAGTTAAAATAAGGCTAGTCCGTTATCAACTTGAAAAA
GTGGCACCGAGTCGGTGCTTTTTTAAGCTTGGCGTAACTAGATCTTGAGACAAATGGCAGTATTCATCCA
CAATTTTAAAAGAAAAGGGGGGATTGGGGGGTACAGTGCAGGGGAAAGAATAGTAGACATAATAGCAACA
GACATACAAACTAAAGAATTACAAAAACAAATTACAAAAATTCAAAATTTTCGGGTTTATTACAGGGACA
GCAGAGATCCACTTTGGCGCCGGCTCGAGGGGGCCCGGGTGCAAAGATGGATAAAGTTTTAAACAGAGAG
GAATCTTTGCAGCTAATGGACCTTCTAGGTCTTGAAAGGAGTGGGAATTGGCTCCGGTGCCCGTCAGTGG
GCAGAGCGCA
